>Addgene plasmid #169935 | BCL6-GFP G55A in Artichoke | addgene full sequence | sequence record 338591 | Addgene NGS Result
TAATGTGAGTTAGCTCACTCATTAGGCACCCCAGGCTTTACACTTTATGCTTCCGGCTCGTATGTTGTGT
GGAATTGTGAGCGGATAACAATTTCACACAGGAAACAGCTATGACCATGATTACGCCAAGCGCGCAATTA
ACCCTCACTAAAGGGAACAAAAGCTGGAGCTGCAAGCTTAATGTAGTCTTATGCAATACTCTTGTAGTCT
TGCAACATGGTAACGATGAGTTAGCAACATGCCTTACAAGGAGAGAAAAAGCACCGTGCATGCCGATTGG
TGGAAGTAAGGTGGTACGATCGTGCCTTATTAGGAAGGCAACAGACGGGTCTGACATGGATTGGACGAAC
CACTGAATTGCCGCATTGCAGAGATATTGTATTTAAGTGCCTAGCTCGATACATAAACGGGTCTCTCTGG
TTAGACCAGATCTGAGCCTGGGAGCTCTCTGGCTAACTAGGGAACCCACTGCTTAAGCCTCAATAAAGCT
TGCCTTGAGTGCTTCAAGTAGTGTGTGCCCGTCTGTTGTGTGACTCTGGTAACTAGAGATCCCTCAGACC
CTTTTAGTCAGTGTGGAAAATCTCTAGCAGTGGCGCCCGAACAGGGACTTGAAAGCGAAAGGGAAACCAG
AGGAGCTCTCTCGACGCAGGACTCGGCTTGCTGAAGCGCGCACGGCAAGAGGCGAGGGGCGGCGACTGGT
GAGTACGCCAAAAATTTTGACTAGCGGAGGCTAGAAGGAGAGAGATGGGTGCGAGAGCGTCAGTATTAAG
CGGGGGAGAATTAGATCGCGATGGGAAAAAATTCGGTTAAGGCCAGGGGGAAAGAAAAAATATAAATTAA
AACATATAGTATGGGCAAGCAGGGAGCTAGAACGATTCGCAGTTAATCCTGGCCTGTTAGAAACATCAGA
AGGCTGTAGACAAATACTGGGACAGCTACAACCATCCCTTCAGACAGGATCAGAAGAACTTAGATCATTA
TATAATACAGTAGCAACCCTCTATTGTGTGCATCAAAGGATAGAGATAAAAGACACCAAGGAAGCTTTAG
ACAAGATAGAGGAAGAGCAAAACAAAAGTAAGACCACCGCACAGCAAGCGGCCGCTGATCTTCAGACCTG
GAGGAGGAGATATGAGGGACAATTGGAGAAGTGAATTATATAAATATAAAGTAGTAAAAATTGAACCATT
AGGAGTAGCACCCACCAAGGCAAAGAGAAGAGTGGTGCAGAGAGAAAAAAGAGCAGTGGGAATAGGAGCT
TTGTTCCTTGGGTTCTTGGGAGCAGCAGGAAGCACTATGGGCGCAGCGTCAATGACGCTGACGGTACAGG
CCAGACAATTATTGTCTGGTATAGTGCAGCAGCAGAACAATTTGCTGAGGGCTATTGAGGCGCAACAGCA
TCTGTTGCAACTCACAGTCTGGGGCATCAAGCAGCTCCAGGCAAGAATCCTGGCTGTGGAAAGATACCTA
AAGGATCAACAGCTCCTGGGGATTTGGGGTTGCTCTGGAAAACTCATTTGCACCACTGCTGTGCCTTGGA
ATGCTAGTTGGAGTAATAAATCTCTGGAACAGATTTGGAATCACACGACCTGGATGGAGTGGGACAGAGA
AATTAACAATTACACAAGCTTAATACACTCCTTAATTGAAGAATCGCAAAACCAGCAAGAAAAGAATGAA
CAAGAATTATTGGAATTAGATAAATGGGCAAGTTTGTGGAATTGGTTTAACATAACAAATTGGCTGTGGT
ATATAAAATTATTCATAATGATAGTAGGAGGCTTGGTAGGTTTAAGAATAGTTTTTGCTGTACTTTCTAT
AGTGAATAGAGTTAGGCAGGGATATTCACCATTATCGTTTCAGACCCACCTCCCAACCCCGAGGGGACCC
TATTCCAGCACATATGAGCTAGCTGCAGTAACGCCATTTTGCAAGGCATGGAAAAATACCAAACCAAGAA
TAGAGAAGTTCAGATCAAGGGCGGGTACATGAAAATAGCTAACGTTGGGCCAAACAGGATATCTGCGGTG
AGCAGTTTCGGCCCCGGCCCGGGGCCAAGAACAGATGGTCACCGCAGTTTCGGCCCCGGCCCGAGGCCAA
GAACAGATGGTCCCCAGATATGGCCCAACCCTCAGCAGTTTCTTAAGACCCATCAGATGTTTCCAGGCTC
CCCCAAGGACCTGAAATGACCCTGCGCCTTATTTGAATTAACCAATCAGCCTGCTTCTCGCTTCTGTTCG
CGCGCTTCTGCTTCCCGAGCTCTATAAAAGAGCTCACAACCCCTCACTCGGCGCGCCAGTCCTCCGACAG
ACTGAGTCGGCCGGTCGAATCAAGCTTATCGATACCGTCGACTCCGGAATAGCCACCATGGAGACGGATC
AAACAAGTTTGTACAAAAAAGTTGGCACCATGGCCTCGCCGGCTGACAGCTGTATCCAGTTCACCCGCCA
TGCCAGTGATGTTCTTCTCAACCTTAATCGTCTCCGGAGTCGAGACATCTTGACTGATGTTGTCATTGTT
GTGAGCCGTGAGCAGTTTAGAGCCCATAAAACGGTCCTCATGGCCTGCAGTGCCCTGTTCTATAGCATCT
TTACAGACCAGTTGAAATGCAACCTTAGTGTGATCAATCTAGATCCTGAGATCAACCCTGAGGGATTCTG
CATCCTCCTGGACTTCATGTACACATCTCGGCTCAATTTGCGGGAGGGCAACATCATGGCTGTGATGGCC
ACGGCTATGTACCTGCAGATGGAGCATGTTGTGGACACTTGCCGGAAGTTTATTAAGGCCAGTGAAGCAG
AGATGGTTTCTGCCATCAAGCCTCCTCGTGAAGAGTTCCTCAACAGCCGGATGCTGATGCCCCAAGACAT
CATGGCCTATCGGGGTTGTGAGGTGGTGGAGAACAACCTGCCACTGAGGAGCGCCCCTGGGTGTGAGAGC
AGAGCCTTTGCCCCCAGCCTGTACAGTGGCCTGTCCACACCGCCAGCCTCTTATTCCATGTACAGCCACC
TCCCTGTCAGCAGCCTCCTCTTCTCCGATGAGGAGTTTCGGGATGTCCGGATGCCTGTGGCCAACCCCTT
CCCCAAGGAGCGGGCACTCCCATGTGATAGTGCCAGGCCAGTCCCTGGTGAGTACAGCCGGCCGACTTTG
GAGGTGTCCCCCAATGTGTGCCACAGCAATATCTATTCACCCAAGGAAACAATCCCAGAAGAGGCACGAA
GTGATATGCACTACAGTGTGGCTGAGGGCCTCAAACCTGCTGCCCCCTCAGCCCGAAATGCCCCCTACTT
CCCTTGTGACAAGGCCAGCAAAGAAGAAGAGAGACCCTCCTCGGAAGATGAGATTGCCCTGCATTTCGAG
CCCCCCAATGCACCCCTGAACCGGAAGGGTCTGGTTAGTCCACAGAGCCCCCAGAAATCTGACTGCCAGC
CCAACTCGCCCACAGAGTCCTGCAGCAGTAAGAATGCCTGCATCCTCCAGGCTTCTGGCTCCCCTCCAGC
CAAGAGCCCCACTGACCCCAAAGCCTGCAACTGGAAGAAATACAAGTTCATCGTGCTCAACAGCCTCAAT
CAGAATGCCAAACCAGAGGGGCCTGAGCAGGCTGAGCTGGGCCGCCTTTCCCCACGAGCCTACACGGCCC
CACCTGCCTGCCAGCCACCCATGGAGCCTGAGAACCTTGACCTCCAGTCCCCAACCAAGCTGAGTGCCAG
CGGGGAGGACTCCACCATCCCACAAGCCAGCCGGCTCAATAACATCGTTAACAGGTCCATGACGGGCTCT
CCCCGCAGCAGCAGCGAGAGCCACTCACCACTCTACATGCACCCCCCGAAGTGCACGTCCTGCGGCTCTC
AGTCCCCACAGCATGCAGAGATGTGCCTCCACACCGCTGGCCCCACGTTCCCTGAGGAGATGGGAGAGAC
CCAGTCTGAGTACTCAGATTCTAGCTGTGAGAACGGGGCCTTCTTCTGCAATGAGTGTGACTGCCGCTTC
TCTGAGGAGGCCTCACTCAAGAGGCACACGCTGCAGACCCACAGTGACAAACCCTACAAGTGTGACCGCT
GCCAGGCCTCCTTCCGCTACAAGGGCAACCTCGCCAGCCACAAGACCGTCCATACCGGTGAGAAACCCTA
TCGTTGCAACATCTGTGGGGCCCAGTTCAACCGGCCAGCCAACCTGAAAACCCACACTCGAATTCACTCT
GGAGAGAAGCCCTACAAATGCGAAACCTGCGGAGCCAGATTTGTACAGGTGGCCCACCTCCGTGCCCATG
TGCTTATCCACACTGGTGAGAAGCCCTATCCCTGTGAAATCTGTGGCACCCGTTTCCGGCACCTTCAGAC
TCTGAAGAGCCACCTGCGAATCCACACAGGAGAGAAACCTTACCATTGTGAGAAGTGTAACCTGCATTTC
CGTCACAAAAGCCAGCTGCGACTTCACTTGCGCCAGAAGCATGGCGCCATCACCAACACCAAGGTGCAAT
ACCGCGTGTCAGCCACTGACCTGCCTCCGGAGCTCCCCAAAGCCTGCTTGCCAACTTTCTTGTACAAAGT
GGTTCGATACGTCTCAGCTGAAGCTGCTGCAAAGGAAGCTGCAGCTAAGGAGGCTGCAGCTAAGGCTGTG
AGCAAGGGCGAGGAGCTGTTCACCGGGGTGGTGCCCATCCTGGTCGAGCTGGACGGCGACGTAAACGGCC
ACAAGTTCAGCGTGTCCGGCGAGGGCGAGGGCGATGCCACCTACGGCAAGCTGACCCTGAAGTTCATCTG
CACCACCGGCAAGCTGCCCGTGCCCTGGCCCACCCTCGTGACCACCCTGACCTACGGCGTGCAGTGCTTC
AGCCGCTACCCCGACCACATGAAGCAGCACGACTTCTTCAAGTCCGCCATGCCCGAAGGCTACGTCCAGG
AGCGCACCATCTTCTTCAAGGACGACGGCAACTACAAGACCCGCGCCGAGGTGAAGTTCGAGGGCGACAC
CCTGGTGAACCGCATCGAGCTGAAGGGCATCGACTTCAAGGAGGACGGCAACATCCTGGGGCACAAGCTG
GAGTACAACTACAACAGCCACAACGTCTATATCATGGCCGACAAGCAGAAGAACGGCATCAAGGTGAACT
TCAAGATCCGCCACAACATCGAGGACGGCAGCGTGCAGCTCGCCGACCACTACCAGCAGAACACCCCCAT
CGGCGACGGCCCCGTGCTGCTGCCCGACAACCACTACCTGAGCACCCAGTCCGCCCTGAGCAAAGACCCC
AACGAGAAGCGCGATCACATGGTCCTGCTGGAGTTCGTGACCGCCGCCGGGATCACTCTCGGCATGGACG
AGCTGTACAAGTAAATGCATGAGTAACTGAGGATCCGCCCCTCTCCCTCCCCCCCCCCTAACGTTACTGG
CCGAAGCCGCTTGGAATAAGGCCGGTGTGCGTTTGTCTATATGTTATTTTCCACCATATTGCCGTCTTTT
GGCAATGTGAGGGCCCGGAAACCTGGCCCTGTCTTCTTGACGAGCATTCCTAGGGGTCTTTCCCCTCTCG
CCAAAGGAATGCAAGGTCTGTTGAATGTCGTGAAGGAAGCAGTTCCTCTGGAAGCTTCTTGAAGACAAAC
AACGTCTGTAGCGACCCTTTGCAGGCAGCGGAACCCCCCACCTGGCGACAGGTGCCTCTGCGGCCAAAAG
CCACGTGTATAAGATACACCTGCAAAGGCGGCACAACCCCAGTGCCACGTTGTGAGTTGGATAGTTGTGG
AAAGAGTCAAATGGCTCTCCTCAAGCGTATTCAACAAGGGGCTGAAGGATGCCCAGAAGGTACCCCATTG
TATGGGATCTGATCTGGGGCCTCGGTACACATGCTTTACATGTGTTTAGTCGAGGTTAAAAAAACGTCTA
GGCCCCCCGAACCACGGGGACGTGGTTTTCCTTTGAAAAACACGATGATAATATGGCCACAACCCTGGAA
TTCGCCACCATGGTGAGCAAGGGCGAGGAGGATAACATGGCCATCATCAAGGAGTTCATGCGCTTCAAGG
TGCACATGGAGGGCTCCGTGAACGGCCACGAGTTCGAGATCGAGGGCGAGGGCGAGGGCCGCCCCTACGA
GGGCACCCAGACCGCCAAGCTGAAGGTGACCAAGGGTGGCCCCCTGCCCTTCGCCTGGGACATCCTGTCC
CCTCAGTTCATGTACGGCTCCAAGGCCTACGTGAAGCACCCCGCCGACATCCCCGACTACTTGAAGCTGT
CCTTCCCCGAGGGCTTCAAGTGGGAGCGCGTGATGAACTTCGAGGACGGCGGCGTGGTGACCGTGACCCA
GGACTCCTCCCTGCAGGACGGCGAGTTCATCTACAAGGTGAAGCTGCGCGGCACCAACTTCCCCTCCGAC
GGCCCCGTAATGCAGAAGAAGACCATGGGCTGGGAGGCCTCCTCCGAGCGGATGTACCCCGAGGACGGCG
CCCTGAAGGGCGAGATCAAGCAGAGGCTGAAGCTGAAGGACGGCGGCCACTACGACGCTGAGGTCAAGAC
CACCTACAAGGCCAAGAAGCCCGTGCAGCTGCCCGGCGCCTACAACGTCAACATCAAGTTGGACATCACC
TCCCACAACGAGGACTACACCATCGTGGAACAGTACGAACGCGCCGAGGGCCGCCACTCCACCGGCGGCA
TGGACGAGCTGTACAAGTAAACTAGTAAGCTTGGCGTAACTAGATCTTGAGACAAATGGCAGTATTCATC
CACAATTTTAAAAGAAAAGGGGGGATTGGGGGGTACAGTGCAGGGGAAAGAATAGTAGACATAATAGCAA
CAGACATACAAACTAAAGAATTACAAAAACAAATTACAAAAATTCAAAATTTTCGGGTTTATTACAGGGA
CAGCAGAGATCCACTTTGGGCTCGAGGGGGCCCGGGTGCAAAGATGGATAAAGTTTTAAACAGAGAGGAA
TCTTTGCAGCTAATGGACCTTCTAGGTCTTGAAAGGAGTGGGAATTGGCTCCGGTGCCCGTCAGTGGGCA
GAGCGCACATCGCCCACAGTCCCCGAGAAGTTGGGGGGAGGGGTCGGCAATTGATCCGGTGCCTAGAGAA
GGTGGCGCGGGGTAAACTGGGAAAGTGATGTCGTGTACTGGCTCCGCCTTTTTCCCGAGGGTGGGGGAGA
ACCGTATATAAGTGCAGTAGTCGCCGTGAACGTTCTTTTTCGCAACGGGTTTGCCGCCAGAACACAGGTA
AGTGCCGTGTGTGGTTCCCGCGGGCCTGGCCTCTTTACGGGTTATGGCCCTTGCGTGCCTTGAATTACTT
CCACCTGGCTGCAGTACGTGATTCTTGATCCCGAGCTTCGGGTTGGAAGTGGGTGGGAGAGTTCGAGGCC
TTGCGCTTAAGGAGCCCCTTCGCCTCGTGCTTGAGTTGAGGCCTGGCCTGGGCGCTGGGGCCGCCGCGTG
CGAATCTGGTGGCACCTTCGCGCCTGTCTCGCTGCTTTCGATAAGTCTCTAGCCATTTAAAATTTTTGAT
GACCTGCTGCGACGCTTTTTTTCTGGCAAGATAGTCTTGTAAATGCGGGCCAAGATCTGCACACTGGTAT
TTCGGTTTTTGGGGCCGCGGGCGGCGACGGGGCCCGTGCGTCCCAGCGCACATGTTCGGCGAGGCGGGGC
CTGCGAGCGCGGCCACCGAGAATCGGACGGGGGTAGTCTCAAGCTGGCCGGCCTGCTCTGGTGCCTGGCC
TCGCGCCGCCGTGTATCGCCCCGCCCTGGGCGGCAAGGCTGGCCCGGTCGGCACCAGTTGCGTGAGCGGA
AAGATGGCCGCTTCCCGGCCCTGCTGCAGGGAGCTCAAAATGGAGGACGCGGCGCTCGGGAGAGCGGGCG
GGTGAGTCACCCACACAAAGGAAAAGGGCCTTTCCGTCCTCAGCCGTCGCTTCATGTGACTCCACGGAGT
ACCGGGCGCCGTCCAGGCACCTCGATTAGTTCTCGAGCTTTTGGAGTACGTCGTCTTTAGGTTGGGGGGA
GGGGTTTTATGCGATGGAGTTTCCCCACACTGAGTGGGTGGAGACTGAAGTTAGGCCAGCTTGGCACTTG
ATGTAATTCTCCTTGGAATTTGCCCTTTTTGAGTTTGGATCTTGGTTCATTCTCAAGCCTCAGACAGTGG
TTCAAAGTTTTTTTCTTCCATTTCAGGTGTCGTGACGTACGGCCACCATGACCGAGTACAAGCCCACGGT
GCGCCTCGCCACCCGCGACGACGTCCCCAGGGCCGTACGCACCCTCGCCGCCGCGTTCGCCGACTACCCC
GCCACGCGCCACACCGTCGATCCGGACCGCCACATCGAGCGGGTCACCGAGCTGCAAGAACTCTTCCTCA
CGCGCGTCGGGCTCGACATCGGCAAGGTGTGGGTCGCGGACGACGGCGCCGCCGTGGCGGTCTGGACCAC
GCCGGAGAGCGTCGAAGCGGGGGCGGTGTTCGCCGAGATCGGCCCGCGCATGGCCGAGTTGAGCGGTTCC
CGGCTGGCCGCGCAGCAACAGATGGAAGGCCTCCTGGCGCCGCACCGGCCCAAGGAGCCCGCGTGGTTCC
TGGCCACCGTCGGAGTCTCGCCCGACCACCAGGGCAAGGGTCTGGGCAGCGCCGTCGTGCTCCCCGGAGT
GGAGGCGGCCGAGCGCGCCGGGGTGCCCGCCTTCCTGGAGACCTCCGCGCCCCGCAACCTCCCCTTCTAC
GAGCGGCTCGGCTTCACCGTCACCGCCGACGTCGAGGTGCCCGAAGGACCGCGCACCTGGTGCATGACCC
GCAAGCCCGGTGCCTGAACGCGTTAAGTCGACAATCAACCTCTGGATTACAAAATTTGTGAAAGATTGAC
TGGTATTCTTAACTATGTTGCTCCTTTTACGCTATGTGGATACGCTGCTTTAATGCCTTTGTATCATGCT
ATTGCTTCCCGTATGGCTTTCATTTTCTCCTCCTTGTATAAATCCTGGTTGCTGTCTCTTTATGAGGAGT
TGTGGCCCGTTGTCAGGCAACGTGGCGTGGTGTGCACTGTGTTTGCTGACGCAACCCCCACTGGTTGGGG
CATTGCCACCACCTGTCAGCTCCTTTCCGGGACTTTCGCTTTCCCCCTCCCTATTGCCACGGCGGAACTC
ATCGCCGCCTGCCTTGCCCGCTGCTGGACAGGGGCTCGGCTGTTGGGCACTGACAATTCCGTGGTGTTGT
CGGGGAAATCATCGTCCTTTCCTTGGCTGCTCGCCTGTGTTGCCACCTGGATTCTGCGCGGGACGTCCTT
CTGCTACGTCCCTTCGGCCCTCAATCCAGCGGACCTTCCTTCCCGCGGCCTGCTGCCGGCTCTGCGGCCT
CTTCCGCGTCTTCGCCTTCGCCCTCAGACGAGTCGGATCTCCCTTTGGGCCGCCTCCCCGCGTCGACTTT
AAGACCAATGACTTACAAGGCAGCTGTAGATCTTAGCCACTTTTTAAAAGAAAAGGGGGGACTGGAAGGG
CTAATTCACTCCCAACGAAGACAAGATCTGCTTTTTGCTTGTACTGGGTCTCTCTGGTTAGACCAGATCT
GAGCCTGGGAGCTCTCTGGCTAACTAGGGAACCCACTGCTTAAGCCTCAATAAAGCTTGCCTTGAGTGCT
TCAAGTAGTGTGTGCCCGTCTGTTGTGTGACTCTGGTAACTAGAGATCCCTCAGACCCTTTTAGTCAGTG
TGGAAAATCTCTAGCAGTACGTATAGTAGTTCATGTCATCTTATTATTCAGTATTTATAACTTGCAAAGA
AATGAATATCAGAGAGTGAGAGGAACTTGTTTATTGCAGCTTATAATGGTTACAAATAAAGCAATAGCAT
CACAAATTTCACAAATAAAGCATTTTTTTCACTGCATTCTAGTTGTGGTTTGTCCAAACTCATCAATGTA
TCTTATCATGTCTGGCTCTAGCTATCCCGCCCCTAACTCCGCCCATCCCGCCCCTAACTCCGCCCAGTTC
CGCCCATTCTCCGCCCCATGGCTGACTAATTTTTTTTATTTATGCAGAGGCCGAGGCCGCCTCGGCCTCT
GAGCTATTCCAGAAGTAGTGAGGAGGCTTTTTTGGAGGCCTAGGGACGTACCCAATTCGCCCTATAGTGA
GTCGTATTACGCGCGCTCACTGGCCGTCGTTTTACAACGTCGTGACTGGGAAAACCCTGGCGTTACCCAA
CTTAATCGCCTTGCAGCACATCCCCCTTTCGCCAGCTGGCGTAATAGCGAAGAGGCCCGCACCGATCGCC
CTTCCCAACAGTTGCGCAGCCTGAATGGCGAATGGG
[124 nt withheld, positions 10257-10380]
C
[91 nt withheld, positions 10382-10472]
A
[49 nt withheld, positions 10474-10522]
CCTTTGACGTTGGAGTCCACGTTCTTT
[37 nt withheld, positions 10550-10586]
ACCCTATCTCGGTCTATTCTTTTGATTTATAAGGGATTTTGCCGATTTCGGCCTATTGGTTAAAAAATGA
GCTGATTTAACAAAAATTTAACGCGAATTTTAACAAAATATTAACGCTTACAATTTAGGTGGCACTTTTC
GGGGAAATGTGCGCGGAACCCCTATTTGTTTATTTTTCTAAATACATTCAAATATGTATCCGCTCATGAG
ACAATAACCCTGATAAATGCTTCAATAATATTGAAAAAGGAAGAGTATGAGTATTCAACATTTCCGTGTC
GCCCTTATTCCCTTTTTTGCGGCATTTTGCCTTCCTGTTTTTGCTCACCCAGAAACGCTGGTGAAAGTAA
AAGATGCTGAAGATCAGTTGGGTGCACGAGTGGGTTACATCGAACTGGATCTCAACAGCGGTAAGATCCT
TGAGAGTTTTCGCCCCGAAGAACGTTTTCCAATGATGAGCACTTTTAAAGTTCTGCTATGTGGCGCGGTA
TTATCCCGTATTGACGCCGGGCAAGAGCAACTCGGTCGCCGCATACACTATTCTCAGAATGACTTGGTTG
AGTACTCACCAGTCACAGAAAAGCATCTTACGGATGGCATGACAGTAAGAGAATTATGCAGTGCTGCCAT
AACCATGAGTGATAACACTGCGGCCAACTTACTTCTGACAACGATCGGAGGACCGAAGGAGCTAACCGCT
TTTTTGCACAACATGGGGGATCATGTAACTCGCCTTGATCGTTGGGAACCGGAGCTGAATGAAGCCATAC
CAAACGACGAGCGTGACACCACGATGCCTGTAGCAATGGCAACAACGTTGCGCAAACTATTAACTGGCGA
ACTACTTACTCTAGCTTCCCGGCAACAATTAATAGACTGGATGGAGGCGGATAAAGTTGCAGGACCACTT
CTGCGCTCGGCCCTTCCGGCTGGCTGGTTTATTGCTGATAAATCTGGAGCCGGTGAGCGTGGGTCTCGCG
GTATCATTGCAGCACTGGGGCCAGATGGTAAGCCCTCCCGTATCGTAGTTATCTACACGACGGGGAGTCA
GGCAACTATGGATGAACGAAATAGACAGATCGCTGAGATAGGTGCCTCACTGATTAAGCATTGGTAACTG
TCAGACCAAGTTTACTCATATATACTTTAGATTGATTTAAAACTTCATTTTTAATTTAAAAGGATCTAGG
TGAAGATCCTTTTTGATAATCTCATGACCAAAATCCCTTAACGTGAGTTTTCGTTCCACTGAGCGTCAGA
CCCCGTAGAAAAGATCAAAGGATCTTCTTGAGATCCTTTTTTTCTGCGCGTAATCTGCTGCTTGCAAACA
AAAAAACCACCGCTACCAGCGGTGGTTTGTTTGCCGGATCAAGAGCTACCAACTCTTTTTCCGAAGGTAA
CTGGCTTCAGCAGAGCGCAGATACCAAATACTGTTCTTCTAGTGTAGCCGTAGTTAGGCCACCACTTCAA
GAACTCTGTAGCACCGCCTACATACCTCGCTCTGCTAATCCTGTTACCAGTGGCTGCTGCCAGTGGCGAT
AAGTCGTGTCTTACCGGGTTGGACTCAAGACGATAGTTACCGGATAAGGCGCAGCGGTCGGGCTGAACGG
GGGGTTCGTGCACACAGCCCAGCTTGGAGCGAACGACCTACACCGAACTGAGATACCTACAGCGTGAGCT
ATGAGAAAGCGCCACGCTTCCCGAAGGGAGAAAGGCGGACAGGTATCCGGTAAGCGGCAGGGTCGGAACA
GGAGAGCGCACGAGGGAGCTTCCAGGGGGAAACGCCTGGTATCTTTATAGTCCTGTCGGGTTTCGCCACC
TCTGACTTGAGCGTCGATTTTTGTGATGCTCGTCAGGGGGGCGGAGCCTATGGAAAAACGCCAGCAACGC
GGCCTTTTTACGGTTCCTGGCCTTTTGCTGGCCTTTTGCTCACATGTTCTTTCCTGCGTTATCCCCTGAT
TCTGTGGATAACCGTATTACCGCCTTTGAGTGAGCTGATACCGCTCGCCGCAGCCGAACGACCGAGCGCA
GCGAGTCAGTGAGCGAGGAAGCGGAAGAGCGCCCAATACGCAAACCGCCTCTCCCCGCGCGTTGGCCGAT
TCATTAATGCAGCTGGCACGACAGGTTTCCCGACTGGAAAGCGGGCAGTGAGCGCAACGCAAT
Features (pLannotate 1.2.2; 35 found; start..end, strand, type, name):
      1..22      +  protein_bind   CAP binding site: CAP binding activates transcription in the presence of cAMP. E. coli catabolite activator protein
     37..67      +  promoter       lac promoter: promoter for the E. coli lac operon
     71..93      +  protein_bind   lac operator (fragment): The lac repressor binds to the lac operator to inhibit transcription in E. coli. This inhibition can be relieved by adding lactose or isopropyl-β-D-thiogalactopyranoside (IPTG). lac repressor encoded by lacI
    136..154     +  promoter       T3 promoter: promoter for bacteriophage T3 RNA polymerase
    182..408     +  promoter       RSV promoter: Rous sarcoma virus enhancer/promoter
    409..589     +  LTR            5' LTR (truncated): truncated 5' long terminal repeat (LTR) from HIV-1
    636..761     +  misc_feature   HIV-1 Ψ: packaging signal of human immunodeficiency virus type 1
    745..1108    +  CDS            HIV-1 gag (fragment): gag protein from human immunodeficiency virus 1; gag
   1254..1487    +  misc_feature   RRE: The Rev response element (RRE) of HIV-1 allows for Rev-dependent mRNA export from the nucleus to the cytoplasm.
   1864..1890    +  CDS            Rev (fragment): human immunodeficiency virus 1 (HIV-1) Rev protein; rev; enhances nuclear export of unspliced and incompletely spliced viral mRNAs
   1918..2319    +  promoter       SFFV promoter: spleen focus-forming virus long terminal repeat (LTR) promoter
   2329..2352    +  misc_feature   MCS (fragment): pBluescript multiple cloning site
   2384..2401    +  protein_bind   attB1 (fragment): mutant version of attB; core recombination site for the Gateway® BP reaction BP Clonase™
   2410..4527    +  CDS            BCL6: BCL6_HUMAN - Also known as BCL5, LAZ3, ZBTB27, ZNF51. Experimental evidence at protein level: Swiss-Prot protein existence level 1. Transcriptional repressor mainly required for germinal center (GC) formation and antibody affinity maturation which has different mechanisms of action specific to the lineage and biological functions. Forms complexes with different corepressors and histone deacetylases to repress the transcriptional expression of different subsets of target genes. Represses its target genes by binding directly to the DNA sequence 5'-TTCCTAGAA-3' (BCL6-binding site) or indirectly b
   4535..4552    -  protein_bind   attB2 (fragment): mutant version of attB; core recombination site for the Gateway® BP reaction BP Clonase™
   4618..5334    +  CDS            EGFP: the original enhanced GFP (Yang et al., 1996) mammalian codon-optimized
   5358..5944    +  misc_feature   IRES2: internal ribosome entry site (IRES) of the encephalomyocarditis virus (EMCV)
   5960..6667    +  CDS            mCherry: mCherry is a basic (constitutively fluorescent) red fluorescent protein published in 2004, derived from Discosoma sp.. It is reported to be a very rapidly-maturing monomer with low acid sensitivity.
   6726..6843    +  misc_feature   cPPT/CTS: central polypurine tract and central termination sequence of HIV-1
   6904..6970    +  CDS            small t antigen (fragment): SV40 (simian virus 40) small t antigen
   6996..7207    +  promoter       EF-1α core promoter: core promoter for human elongation factor EF-1α
   7208..8146    +  intron         EF-1α intron A: intron upstream of the start codon of human EF-1α
   8168..8767    +  CDS            PuroR (fragment): puromycin N-acetyltransferase; pac from Streptomyces; confers resistance to puromycin
   8783..9371    +  misc_feature   WPRE: woodchuck hepatitis virus posttranscriptional regulatory element
   9422..9441    +  misc_feature   cPPT/CTS (fragment): central polypurine tract and central termination sequence of HIV-1
   9443..9676    +  LTR            3' LTR (ΔU3): self-inactivating 3' long terminal repeat (LTR) from HIV-1
   9754..9875    +  polyA_signal   SV40 poly(A) signal: SV40 polyadenylation signal
   9915..10050   +  rep_origin     SV40 ori: SV40 origin of replication
  10071..10089   -  promoter       T7 promoter: promoter for bacteriophage T7 RNA polymerase
  10097..10252   +  CDS            lacZα (fragment): LacZα fragment of β-galactosidase; lacZ fragment
  10257..10685   +  rep_origin     f1 ori (sequence partly withheld): f1 bacteriophage origin of replication; arrow indicates direction of (+) strand synthesis
  10738..10842   +  promoter       AmpR promoter: bla
  10843..11703   +  CDS            AmpR: β-lactamase; bla; confers resistance to ampicillin, carbenicillin, and related antibiotics
  11874..12462   +  rep_origin     ori: high-copy-number ColE1/pMB1/pBR322/pUC origin of replication
  12645..12737   +  CDS            lacI (fragment): lac repressor; lacI; The lac repressor binds to the lac operator to inhibit transcription in E. coli. This inhibition can be relieved by adding lactose or isopropyl-β-D-thiogalactopyranoside (IPTG).
