[The description below was written by a language model from this plasmid's Addgene catalogue record and pLannotate feature annotations shown in this document.]
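Description:
BCL6-GFP G55A in Artichoke is a third-generation-style, self-inactivating lentiviral expression plasmid built on the Artichoke backbone for overexpressing a human BCL6–GFP fusion carrying a point mutation. In bacteria it is maintained through a high-copy ColE1/pUC-type origin with ampicillin selection (AmpR), and it also carries an f1 origin and remnants of a pBluescript-type lac/lacZα region. The viral portion comprises an RSV promoter driving a truncated HIV-1 5' LTR, the Ψ packaging signal with a gag fragment, the RRE for Rev-dependent export, a cPPT/CTS, WPRE and a ΔU3 3' LTR, followed by an SV40 poly(A) signal and SV40 origin.

Within the provirus, an SFFV promoter drives the BCL6 open reading frame, which was introduced by Gateway recombination and is flanked by attB1 and attB2 remnants. It is followed by EGFP as a C-terminal tag. An EMCV IRES2 then allows translation of mCherry from the same transcript, so red fluorescence can serve as an internal reference against which the level of the GFP-tagged protein is compared. This arrangement suits reporter assays of protein stability or drug-induced degradation, consistent with the associated study on small-molecule-triggered BCL6 degradation. A separate EF-1α promoter with its intron A drives a puromycin resistance gene for selecting transduced mammalian cells.

The record is internally inconsistent in two respects. The name specifies G55A while the mutation field lists 160R>C. The stated insert size is 825 bp, whereas the annotated BCL6 coding feature spans about 2.1 kb, close to full length. The feature table does not resolve which substitution is present.
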