Addgene plasmid #169935: BCL6-GFP G55A in Artichoke
Purpose: Overexpression of BCL6-GFP G55A mutant fusion
Depositing lab: Benjamin Ebert. Depositing organization: Dana-Farber Cancer Institute. Publication: Small-molecule-induced polymerization triggers degradation of BCL6. Slabicki M, Yoon H, Koeppel J, Nitsch L, Roy Burman SS, Di Genua C, Donovan KA, Sperling AS, Hunkeler M, Tsai JM, Sharma R, Guirguis A, Zou C, Chudasama P, Gasser JA, Miller PG, Scholl C, Frohling S, Nowak RP, Fischer ES, Ebert BL. Nature. 2020 Dec;588(7836):164-168. doi: 10.1038/s41586-020-2925-1. Epub 2020 Nov 18. PubMed 33208943.
Backbone
  Vector backbone: Artichoke (Plasmid #73320)
  Vector type: Lentiviral
Growth in bacteria
  Bacterial resistance: Ampicillin, 100 μg/mL
  Growth temperature: 37°C
  Growth strain: NEB Stable
  Copy number: High Copy
Gene/Insert
  Gene/Insert name: BCL6 G55A
  Species: H. sapiens (human)
  Insert size (bp): 825
  Mutation: 160R>C
  Entrez Gene: BCL6 (a.k.a. BCL5, BCL6A, LAZ3, ZBTB27, ZNF51)
  Tag / fusion protein: GFP (C terminal on insert)
  Cloning method: Gateway Cloning
Terms and licenses: Academic/Nonprofit Terms; Industry Terms: Not Available to Industry
How to cite: BCL6-GFP G55A in Artichoke was a gift from Benjamin Ebert (Addgene plasmid # 169935 ; http://n2t.net/addgene:169935 ; RRID:Addgene_169935)
